>Addgene plasmid #20178 | pMMRSF17 | depositor full sequence | sequence record 9509 | Author sequence
TAATACGACTCACTATAGGGGAATTGTGAGCGGATAACAATTCCCCTGTAGAAATAATTTTGTTTAACTT
TAATAAGGAGATATACCATGGGCAGCAGCCATCATCATCATCATCACAGCACTAGTGACTCAGAAGTCAA
TCAAGAAGCTAAGCCAGAGGTCAAGCCAGAAGTCAAGCCTGAGACTCACATCAATTTAAAGGTGTCCGAT
GGATCTTCAGAAATCTTCTTTAAGATCAAAAAGACCACTCCTTTAAGAAGGCTGATGGAAGCGTTCGCTA
AAAGACAGGGTAAGGAAATGGACTCCTTAAGATTCTTGTACGACGGTATTAGAATTCAAGCTGATCAGAC
CCCTGAAGATTTGGACATGGAGGATAACGATATTATTGAGGCTCACAGAGAACAGATTGGTGGTTCGAAG
AGCCATATGCAGGAGGAGGCAGAGTATGTGCGGGCCCTCTTTGACTTTAATGGGAATGATGAAGAAGATC
TTCCCTTTAAGAAAGGAGACATCCTGAGAATCCGGGATAAGCCTGAAGAGCAGTGGTGGAATGCAGAGGA
CAGCGAAGGAAAGAGGGGGATGATTCCTGTCCCTTACGTGGAGAAGTATAGACCTGCCTCCGCCTCAGTA
TCGGCTCTGATTGGAGGTAACCAGGGATCCTGTTTAAGCTATGAAACGGAAATATTGACAGTAGAATATG
GATTATTACCGATTGGTAAAATTGTAGAAAAGCGCATCGAATGTACTGTTTATAGCGTTGATAATAATGG
AAATATTTATACACAACCTGTAGCACAATGGCACGATCGCGGAGAACAAGAGGTGTTTGAGTATTGTTTG
GAAGATGGTTCATTGATTCGGGCAACAAAAGACCATAAGTTTATGACTGTTGATGGTCAAATGTTGCCAA
TTGATGAAATATTTGAACGTGAATTGGATTTGATGCGGGTTGATAATTTGCCGAATATCAAAATAGCCAC
ACGTAAATATTTAGGCAAACAAAATGTCTATGACATTGGAGTTGAGCGCTAACATAATTTTGCACTCAAA
AATGGCTTCATAGCTTCTAATTGTTTCAATGGTACCCAGTACAAACTTATCCTGAACGGTAAAACCCTGA
AAGGTGAAACCACCACCGAAGCTGTTGACGCTGCTACCGCGGAAAAAGTTTTCAAACAGTACGCTAACGA
CAACGGTGTTGACGGTGAATGGACCTACGACGACGCTACCAAAACCTACACCGTAACGGAATAAGCTTGC
GGCCGCACTCGAGTCTGGTAAAGAAACCGCTGCTGCGAAATTTGAACGCCAGCACATGGACTCGTCTACT
AGCGCAGCTTAATTAACCTAGGCTGCTGCCACCGCTGAGCAATAACTAGCATAACCCCTTGGGGCCTCTA
AACGGGTCTTGAGGGGTTTTTTGCTGAAACCTCAGGCATTTGAGAAGCACACGGTCACACTGCTTCCGGT
AGTCAATAAACCGGTAAACCAGCAATAGACATAAGCGGCTATTTAACGACCCTGCCCTGAACCGACGACA
AGCTGACGACCGGGTCTCCGCAAGTGGCACTTTTCGGGGAAATGTGCGCGGAACCCCTATTTGTTTATTT
TTCTAAATACATTCAAATATGTATCCGCTCATGAATTAATTCTTAGAAAAACTCATCGAGCATCAAATGA
AACTGCAATTTATTCATATCAGGATTATCAATACCATATTTTTGAAAAAGCCGTTTCTGTAATGAAGGAG
AAAACTCACCGAGGCAGTTCCATAGGATGGCAAGATCCTGGTATCGGTCTGCGATTCCGACTCGTCCAAC
ATCAATACAACCTATTAATTTCCCCTCGTCAAAAATAAGGTTATCAAGTGAGAAATCACCATGAGTGACG
ACTGAATCCGGTGAGAATGGCAAAAGTTTATGCATTTCTTTCCAGACTTGTTCAACAGGCCAGCCATTAC
GCTCGTCATCAAAATCACTCGCATCAACCAAACCGTTATTCATTCGTGATTGCGCCTGAGCGAGACGAAA
TACGCGGTCGCTGTTAAAAGGACAATTACAAACAGGAATCGAATGCAACCGGCGCAGGAACACTGCCAGC
GCATCAACAATATTTTCACCTGAATCAGGATATTCTTCTAATACCTGGAATGCTGTTTTCCCGGGGATCG
CAGTGGTGAGTAACCATGCATCATCAGGAGTACGGATAAAATGCTTGATGGTCGGAAGAGGCATAAATTC
CGTCAGCCAGTTTAGTCTGACCATCTCATCTGTAACATCATTGGCAACGCTACCTTTGCCATGTTTCAGA
AACAACTCTGGCGCATCGGGCTTCCCATACAATCGATAGATTGTCGCACCTGATTGCCCGACATTATCGC
GAGCCCATTTATACCCATATAAATCAGCATCCATGTTGGAATTTAATCGCGGCCTAGAGCAAGACGTTTC
CCGTTGAATATGGCTCATACTCTTCCTTTTTCAATATTATTGAAGCATTTATCAGGGTTATTGTCTCATG
AGCGGATACATATTTGAATGTATTTAGAAAAATAAACAAATAGGCATGCAGCGCTCTTCCGCTTCCTCGC
TCACTGACTCGCTACGCTCGGTCGTTCGACTGCGGCGAGCGGTGTCAGCTCACTCAAAAGCGGTAATACG
GTTATCCACAGAATCAGGGGATAAAGCCGGAAAGAACATGTGAGCAAAAAGCAAAGCACCGGAAGAAGCC
AACGCCGCAGGCGTTTTTCCATAGGCTCCGCCCCCCTGACGAGCATCACAAAAATCGACGCTCAAGCCAG
AGGTGGCGAAACCCGACAGGACTATAAAGATACCAGGCGTTTCCCCCTGGAAGCTCCCTCGTGCGCTCTC
CTGTTCCGACCCTGCCGCTTACCGGATACCTGTCCGCCTTTCTCCCTTCGGGAAGCGTGGCGCTTTCTCA
TAGCTCACGCTGTTGGTATCTCAGTTCGGTGTAGGTCGTTCGCTCCAAGCTGGGCTGTGTGCACGAACCC
CCCGTTCAGCCCGACCGCTGCGCCTTATCCGGTAACTATCGTCTTGAGTCCAACCCGGTAAGACACGACT
TATCGCCACTGGCAGCAGCCATTGGTAACTGATTTAGAGGACTTTGTCTTGAAGTTATGCACCTGTTAAG
GCTAAACTGAAAGAACAGATTTTGGTGAGTGCGGTCCTCCAACCCACTTACCTTGGTTCAAAGAGTTGGT
AGCTCAGCGAACCTTGAGAAAACCACCGTTGGTAGCGGTGGTTTTTCTTTATTTATGAGATGATGAATCA
ATCGGTCTATCAAGTCAACGAACAGCTATTCCGTTACTCTAGATTTCAGTGCAATTTATCTCTTCAAATG
TAGCACCTGAAGTCAGCCCCATACGATATAAGTTGTAATTCTCATGTTAGTCATGCCCCGCGCCCACCGG
AAGGAGCTGACTGGGTTGAAGGCTCTCAAGGGCATCGGTCGAGATCCCGGTGCCTAATGAGTGAGCTAAC
TTACATTAATTGCGTTGCGCTCACTGCCCGCTTTCCAGTCGGGAAACCTGTCGTGCCAGCTGCATTAATG
AATCGGCCAACGCGCGGGGAGAGGCGGTTTGCGTATTGGGCGCCAGGGTGGTTTTTCTTTTCACCAGTGA
GACGGGCAACAGCTGATTGCCCTTCACCGCCTGGCCCTGAGAGAGTTGCAGCAAGCGGTCCACGCTGGTT
TGCCCCAGCAGGCGAAAATCCTGTTTGATGGTGGTTAACGGCGGGATATAACATGAGCTGTCTTCGGTAT
CGTCGTATCCCACTACCGAGATGTCCGCACCAACGCGCAGCCCGGACTCGGTAATGGCGCGCATTGCGCC
CAGCGCCATCTGATCGTTGGCAACCAGCATCGCAGTGGGAACGATGCCCTCATTCAGCATTTGCATGGTT
TGTTGAAAACCGGACATGGCACTCCAGTCGCCTTCCCGTTCCGCTATCGGCTGAATTTGATTGCGAGTGA
GATATTTATGCCAGCCAGCCAGACGCAGACGCGCCGAGACAGAACTTAATGGGCCCGCTAACAGCGCGAT
TTGCTGGTGACCCAATGCGACCAGATGCTCCACGCCCAGTCGCGTACCGTCTTCATGGGAGAAAATAATA
CTGTTGATGGGTGTCTGGTCAGAGACATCAAGAAATAACGCCGGAACATTAGTGCAGGCAGCTTCCACAG
CAATGGCATCCTGGTCATCCAGCGGATAGTTAATGATCAGCCCACTGACGCGTTGCGCGAGAAGATTGTG
CACCGCCGCTTTACAGGCTTCGACGCCGCTTCGTTCTACCATCGACACCACCACGCTGGCACCCAGTTGA
TCGGCGCGAGATTTAATCGCCGCGACAATTTGCGACGGCGCGTGCAGGGCCAGACTGGAGGTGGCAACGC
CAATCAGCAACGACTGTTTGCCCGCCAGTTGTTGTGCCACGCGGTTGGGAATGTAATTCAGCTCCGCCAT
CGCCGCTTCCACTTTTTCCCGCGTTTTCGCAGAAACGTGGCTGGCCTGGTTCACCACGCGGGAAACGGTC
TGATAAGAGACACCGGCATACTCTGCGACATCGTATAACGTTACTGGTTTCACATTCACCACCCTGAATT
GACTCTCTTCCGGGCGCTATCATGCCATACCGCGAAAGGTTTTGCGCCATTCGATGGTGTCCGGGATCTC
GACGCTCTCCCTTATGCGACTCCTGCATTAGGAAAT
Features (pLannotate 1.2.2; 20 found; start..end, strand, type, name):
      1..19      +  promoter       T7 promoter: promoter for bacteriophage T7 RNA polymerase
     20..44      +  protein_bind   lac operator: The lac repressor binds to the lac operator to inhibit transcription in E. coli. This inhibition can be relieved by adding lactose or isopropyl-β-D-thiogalactopyranoside (IPTG). lac repressor encoded by lacI
     59..81      +  RBS            RBS: efficient ribosome binding site from bacteriophage T7 gene 10 (Olins and Rangwala, 1989)
    100..116     +  CDS            capTEV™ (fragment): composite tag for in vivo biotinylation, TEV protease cleavage, and 6xHis tagging
    127..414     +  CDS            SUMO: cleavable ubiquitin-like protein tag; S. cerevisiae SMT3 (truncated)
    430..654     +  CDS            CRK (fragment): CRK_HUMAN - Experimental evidence at protein level: Swiss-Prot protein existence level 1. [Isoform Crk-II]: Regulates cell adhesion, spreading and migration (PubMed:31311869). Mediates attachment-induced MAPK8 activation, membrane ruffling and cell motility in a Rac-dependent manner. Involved in phagocytosis of apoptotic cells and cell motility via its interaction with DOCK1 and DOCK4 (PubMed:19004829). May regulate the EFNA5-EPHA3 signaling (By similarity). From Homo sapiens (Human).
    661..1080    +  CDS            dnaE-N (fragment): DPO3A_SYNY3 - Experimental evidence at protein level: Swiss-Prot protein existence level 1. DNA polymerase III is a complex, multichain enzyme responsible for most of the replicative synthesis in bacteria. This DNA polymerase also exhibits 3' to 5' exonuclease activity. The alpha chain is the DNA polymerase (By similarity). From Synechocystis sp. (strain PCC 6803 / Kazusa).
   1090..1247    +  CDS            GB1 (fragment): B1 domain of Streptococcal protein G effective as a solubilizing fusion partner (Cheng and Patel, 2004)
   1280..1321    +  CDS            S-Tag (fragment): affinity and epitope tag derived from pancreatic ribonuclease A
   1351..1368    +  CDS            SET1 (fragment): solubility-enhancement tag derived from T7 phage gene 10B
   1376..1423    +  terminator     T7 terminator: transcription terminator for bacteriophage T7 RNA polymerase
   1587..1644    +  promoter       AmpR promoter (fragment): bla
   1653..2468    -  CDS            KanR: aminoglycoside phosphotransferase; aph(3')-Ia; confers resistance to kanamycin in bacteria or G418 (Geneticin®) in eukaryotes
   2469..2560    -  promoter       AmpR promoter: bla
   2576..3325    -  rep_origin     RSF ori: Plasmids containing the RSF 1030 origin of replication can be propagated in E. coli cells that contain additional plasmids with compatible origins.
   3408..3472    -  CDS            TcR (fragment): tetracycline efflux protein; tet; confers resistance to tetracycline
   3487..3508    -  protein_bind   CAP binding site: CAP binding activates transcription in the presence of cAMP. E. coli catabolite activator protein
   3521..4603    -  CDS            lacI: lac repressor; lacI; The lac repressor binds to the lac operator to inhibit transcription in E. coli. This inhibition can be relieved by adding lactose or isopropyl-β-D-thiogalactopyranoside (IPTG).
   4604..4681    -  promoter       lacI promoter: lacI
   4689..4724    -  CDS            TcR (fragment): tetracycline efflux protein; tet; confers resistance to tetracycline
