[The description below was written by a language model from this plasmid's Addgene catalogue record and pLannotate feature annotations shown in this document.]
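Description:
pMMRSF17 is a bacterial expression plasmid built on the Novagen pRSF-1 backbone, made for producing a split-intein precursor protein in E. coli. It replicates from the RSF1030 origin, which is compatible with other common origins so that a second plasmid can be maintained in the same cell, and it is selected with kanamycin through an aph(3')-Ia gene. The plasmid also carries lacI under its own promoter. The short tetracycline-resistance, AmpR promoter, S-tag and SET1 matches in the annotation appear to be backbone remnants or partial hits rather than functional parts.

Expression is driven by a T7 promoter with a lac operator and the T7 gene 10 ribosome binding site, and ends at a T7 terminator, giving IPTG-inducible expression in hosts that supply T7 RNA polymerase. The annotated reading frame begins with a short fragment matching a His-containing composite tag. This is followed by yeast Smt3 (SUMO), a cleavable ubiquitin-like fusion partner. Next comes the 225 bp human CRK fragment encoding the N-terminal SH3 domain of CrkII, cloned between NdeI and BamHI. Downstream is a DnaE-type N-intein segment, which the catalogue names NpuNdelC16, that is, an N-terminal Npu DnaE intein fragment apparently lacking the last 16 residues (the software matched it to the Synechocystis homologue). The table also shows a GB1 domain fragment after the intein, which the catalogue entry does not mention; its role is not stated.

According to the associated publication title, the construct serves in segmental isotopic labelling of a multidomain protein by protein trans-splicing. Here the nSH3 domain acts as the N-terminal extein, to be ligated to a partner carrying the complementary C-intein fragment.
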