Addgene plasmid #20178: pMMRSF17
Depositing lab: Hideo Iwai. Depositing organization: University of Helsinki, Institute of Biotechnology. Publication: Segmental isotopic labelling of a multidomain protein by protein ligation by protein trans-splicing. Muona M, Aranko AS, Iwai H. Chembiochem. 2008 Dec 15. 9(18):2958-61. 10.1002/cbic.200800604 PubMed 19031436.
Backbone
  Vector backbone: pRSF-1
  Backbone manufacturer: novagen
  Backbone size w/o insert (bp): 4500
  Vector type: Bacterial Expression
Growth in bacteria
  Bacterial resistance: Kanamycin, 50 μg/mL
  Growth temperature: 37°C
  Growth strain: DH5alpha
  Copy number: High Copy
Gene/Insert
  Gene/Insert name: C-CrkII nSH3
  Species: H. sapiens (human)
  Insert size (bp): 225
  Entrez Gene: CRK (a.k.a. CRKII, p38)
  Tag / fusion protein: Smt3 (N terminal on backbone); NpuNdelC16 (C terminal on backbone)
  Cloning method: Restriction Enzyme; 5′ cloning site NdeI (not destroyed); 3′ cloning site BamHI (not destroyed)
  Sequencing primers: 5′ T7
Resource information
  A portion of this plasmid was derived from a plasmid made by: pAT044 obtained from Dr. Patrick Forrer from University of Zuerich
Terms and licenses: Academic/Nonprofit Terms; Industry Terms: Not Available to Industry
Depositor comments: Gene 1998 224 45-52
How to cite: pMMRSF17 was a gift from Hideo Iwai (Addgene plasmid # 20178 ; http://n2t.net/addgene:20178 ; RRID:Addgene_20178)
