>Addgene plasmid #20178 | pMMRSF17 | addgene partial sequence | sequence record 27474 | 20178 with T7
AATAATTTTGTTTAACTTTAATAAGGAGATATACCATGGGCAGCAGCCATCATCATCATCATCACAGCAC
TAGTGACTCAGAAGTCAATCAAGAAGCTAAGCCAGAGGTCAAGCCAGAAGTCAAGCCTGAGACTCACATC
AATTTAAAGGTGTCCGATGGATCTTCAGAAATCTTCTTTAAGATCAAAAAGACCACTCCTTTAAGAAGGC
TGATGGAAGCGTTCGCTAAAAGACAGGGTAAGGAAATGGACTCCTTAAGATTCTTGTACGACGGTATTAG
AATTCAAGCTGATCAGACCCCTGAAGATTTGGACATGGAGGATAACGATATTATTGAGGCTCACAGAGAA
CAGATTGGTGGTTCGAAGAGCCATATGCAGGAGGAGGCAGAGTATGTGCGGGCCCTCTTTGACTTTAATG
GGAATGATGAAGAAGATCTTCCCTTTAAGAAAGGAGACATCCTGAGAATCCGGGATAAGCCTGAAGAGCA
GTGGTGGAATGCAGAGGACAGCGAAGGAAAGAGGGGGATGATTCCTGTCCCTTACGTGGAGAAGTATAGA
CCTGCCTCCGCCTCAGTATCGGCTCTGATTGGAGGTAACCAGGGATCCTGTTTAAGCTA
